Addgene plasmid #17617: DR.GFP
Depositing lab: Linzhao Cheng. Depositing organization: Johns Hopkins University and School of Medicine. Publication: Targeting transgene expression to antigen-presenting cells derived from lentivirus-transduced engrafting human hematopoietic stem/progenitor cells. Cui Y, Golob J, Kelleher E, Ye Z, Pardoll D, Cheng L. Blood. 2002 Jan 15. 99(2):399-408. 10.1182/blood.V99.2.399 PubMed 11781219.
Backbone
  Vector backbone: SIN LV pRLLhPGK.GFP Sin-18 (modified)
  Backbone manufacturer: Dr. Didier Trono
  Vector type: Mammalian Expression, Lentiviral
Growth in bacteria
  Bacterial resistance: Ampicillin, 100 μg/mL
  Growth temperature: 37°C
  Growth strain: Stbl3
  Copy number: Unknown
Gene/Insert
  Gene/Insert name: HLA-DRa promoter (alt name: (MHC II) HLA-DR alpha promoter)
  Species: H. sapiens (human)
  Insert size (bp): 300
  GenBank ID: X00274
  Entrez Gene: HLA-DRA (a.k.a. HLA-DRA1)
  Tag / fusion protein: GFP (C terminal on backbone)
  Cloning method: Restriction Enzyme
  Sequencing primers: 5′ EGFP-N
Resource information
  A portion of this plasmid was derived from a plasmid made by: SIN LV pRLLhPGK.GFP Sin-18 (abbreviated as PGK.GFP) was kindly provided by Dr. Didier Trono.
Terms and licenses: Academic/Nonprofit Terms; Industry Terms: Not Available to Industry
Depositor comments: SIN lentiviral vector that expresses GFP controlled by the promoter of the human HLA-DRalpha gene, which is selectively expressed in antigen-presenting cells (APCs). We constructed DR.GFP by using the human (MHC II) HLA-DRalpha promoter (nucleotide 182 to 480, as numbered in GenBank accession X00274) to replace the PGK promoter (XhoI to BamHI sites in the PGK.GFP vector). This 300-base pair promoter sequence has been shown to confer selective expression of a transgene in MHC II+ cells. Recombinant LVs were generated using the 3-plasmid system by cotransfection of 293T cells through calcium phosphate precipitation. The ratio of a transducing vector, pMD.G, and pCMVDeltaR8.91 was fixed at 1.5:0.5:2 µg for 10^6 293T cells.
How to cite: DR.GFP was a gift from Linzhao Cheng (Addgene plasmid # 17617 ; http://n2t.net/addgene:17617 ; RRID:Addgene_17617)
