[The description below was written by a language model from this plasmid's Addgene catalogue record.]
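Description:
DR.GFP is a self-inactivating (SIN) lentiviral transfer vector for mammalian expression, built on a modified version of the pRLLhPGK.GFP Sin-18 backbone. It is propagated in bacteria under ampicillin selection; the record lists a recombination-deficient strain, as is usual for plasmids carrying repeated LTR sequences, and gives the copy number as unknown. No feature table is provided, so the exact set of lentiviral cis elements is not documented. The SIN designation indicates a deletion in the 3′ LTR U3 region that is copied to the 5′ LTR during reverse transcription. This silences LTR-driven transcription in the integrated provirus and leaves the internal promoter in control of transgene expression.

The payload is a roughly 300 bp fragment of the human HLA-DRA (MHC class II HLA-DR alpha) promoter, which replaces the PGK promoter of the parent vector between its XhoI and BamHI sites, upstream of the GFP reporter already present in the backbone. Although GFP is catalogued as a C-terminal tag, the insert is a promoter rather than a coding sequence, so GFP is expressed as a free reporter rather than a fusion. This short promoter fragment is reported to confer selective transgene expression in MHC class II-positive cells, so GFP should be restricted largely to antigen-presenting cells.

Viral particles are made with a three-plasmid system by co-transfecting 293T cells with this transfer vector, an envelope plasmid (pMD.G) and a packaging plasmid (pCMVΔR8.91). According to the associated work, the vector was used to target transgene expression to antigen-presenting cells derived from lentivirus-transduced, engrafting human hematopoietic stem/progenitor cells.
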