>Addgene plasmid #17617 | DR.GFP | addgene partial sequence | sequence record 22896 | 17617 with EGFP-N
ACGCTCCTCGCCCTTGCTCACCATGGTGGCGACCGGTGGATCCGTTTAAACTTAATTAAGGAATTCGAGC
TCGGGAGTGAGGCAGAACAGACAAGAATAAAAGAAAAGAGAATGTGGGGTGTAATAGAGTCTGACCATTA
AAATGCAAATCAATTACTCTTTGGCCAATCAGAAAAATATTTTGAGATGACGCATCTGTTGCTAGGGGAA
GGGTTCTTGCAAAGGGTCCAGGACACAAGATACTCCGTTCATTGGATAAAGAAGTAAAGTTCTTAAACAA
ACAGGACAACAACAACAACAAATCAAGTATTTAAGACTGTTAGTCAATCACGGACAGACTCTTTAACCCC
AATCTGACTTCTAGAGTCGACCTGCAGGCATGCAAGCTTATCTCGAGGCTAGTCTCGTGATCGATACCGT
CGAGATCCGTTCACTAATCGAATGGATCTGTCTCTGTCTCTCTCTCCACCTTCTTCTTCTATTCCTTCGG
GCCTGTCGGGTCATCCCAAAGTGGATCTCTGCTGTCCCTGTAATAAACCCGAAAATTTTGAATTTTTGTA
ATTTGTTTTTGTAATTCTTTAGTTTGTATGTCTGTTGCTATTATGTCTACTATTCTTTCCCCTGCACTGT
ACCCCCCAATCCCCCCTTTTCTTTTAAAATTGTGGATGAATACTGCCATTTGTGATGTCCCCTCGGGGTT
GGGAGGTGGNTCTGAAACGATAATGGTGAATATCCCTGCCTACTCTNTCCCTATAGAAGTNAGCAAAACT
ATCTAANCTACNAGCCCCNACTTCNTTTGATATTTANTNCCCGCCATTGTNGTAAACNATNCCNACTTGC
C
